>Addgene plasmid #143145 | TFORF1629 | addgene full sequence | sequence record 397833 | Addgene NGS Result
TTAATGTAGTCTTATGCAATACTCTTGTAGTCTTGCAACATGGTAACGATGAGTTAGCAACATGCCTTAC
AAGGAGAGAAAAAGCACCGTGCATGCCGATTGGTGGAAGTAAGGTGGTACGATCGTGCCTTATTAGGAAG
GCAACAGACGGGTCTGACATGGATTGGACGAACCACTGAATTGCCGCATTGCAGAGATATTGTATTTAAG
TGCCTAGCTCGATACATAAACGGGTCTCTCTGGTTAGACCAGATCTGAGCCTGGGAGCTCTCTGGCTAAC
TAGGGAACCCACTGCTTAAGCCTCAATAAAGCTTGCCTTGAGTGCTTCAAGTAGTGTGTGCCCGTCTGTT
GTGTGACTCTGGTAACTAGAGATCCCTCAGACCCTTTTAGTCAGTGTGGAAAATCTCTAGCAGTGGCGCC
CGAACAGGGACTTGAAAGCGAAAGGGAAACCAGAGGAGCTCTCTCGACGCAGGACTCGGCTTGCTGAAGC
GCGCACGGCAAGAGGCGAGGGGCGGCGACTGGTGAGTACGCCAAAAATTTTGACTAGCGGAGGCTAGAAG
GAGAGAGATGGGTGCGAGAGCGTCAGTATTAAGCGGGGGAGAATTAGATCGCGATGGGAAAAAATTCGGT
TAAGGCCAGGGGGAAAGAAAAAATATAAATTAAAACATATAGTATGGGCAAGCAGGGAGCTAGAACGATT
CGCAGTTAATCCTGGCCTGTTAGAAACATCAGAAGGCTGTAGACAAATACTGGGACAGCTACAACCATCC
CTTCAGACAGGATCAGAAGAACTTAGATCATTATATAATACAGTAGCAACCCTCTATTGTGTGCATCAAA
GGATAGAGATAAAAGACACCAAGGAAGCTTTAGACAAGATAGAGGAAGAGCAAAACAAAAGTAAGACCAC
CGCACAGCAAGCGGCCGCTGATCTTCAGACCTGGAGGAGGAGATATGAGGGACAATTGGAGAAGTGAATT
ATATAAATATAAAGTAGTAAAAATTGAACCATTAGGAGTAGCACCCACCAAGGCAAAGAGAAGAGTGGTG
CAGAGAGAAAAAAGAGCAGTGGGAATAGGAGCTTTGTTCCTTGGGTTCTTGGGAGCAGCAGGAAGCACTA
TGGGCGCAGCGTCAATGACGCTGACGGTACAGGCCAGACAATTATTGTCTGGTATAGTGCAGCAGCAGAA
CAATTTGCTGAGGGCTATTGAGGCGCAACAGCATCTGTTGCAACTCACAGTCTGGGGCATCAAGCAGCTC
CAGGCAAGAATCCTGGCTGTGGAAAGATACCTAAAGGATCAACAGCTCCTGGGGATTTGGGGTTGCTCTG
GAAAACTCATTTGCACCACTGCTGTGCCTTGGAATGCTAGTTGGAGTAATAAATCTCTGGAACAGATTTG
GAATCACACGACCTGGATGGAGTGGGACAGAGAAATTAACAATTACACAAGCTTAATACACTCCTTAATT
GAAGAATCGCAAAACCAGCAAGAAAAGAATGAACAAGAATTATTGGAATTAGATAAATGGGCAAGTTTGT
GGAATTGGTTTAACATAACAAATTGGCTGTGGTATATAAAATTATTCATAATGATAGTAGGAGGCTTGGT
AGGTTTAAGAATAGTTTTTGCTGTACTTTCTATAGTGAATAGAGTTAGGCAGGGATATTCACCATTATCG
TTTCAGACCCACCTCCCAACCCCGAGGGGACCCATGCATTGCATCTCAATTAGTCAGCAACCAGGTGTGG
AAAGTCCCCAGGCTCCCCAGCAGGCAGAAGTATGCAAAGCATGCGTCTCAATTAGTCAGCAACCATAGTC
CCGCCCCTAACTCCGCCCATCCCGCCCCTAACTCCGCCCAGTTCCGCCCATTCTCCGCCCCATGGCTGAC
TAATTTTTTTTATTTATGCAGAGGCCGAGGCCGCCTCGGCCTCTGAGCTATTCCAGAAGTAGTGAGGAGG
CTTTTTTGGAGGCCTAGGCTTTTGCAAAAAGCTTTCTAGAGGTACCACCGGAGCTTACCATGACCGAGTA
CAAGCCCACGGTGCGCCTCGCCACCCGCGACGACGTCCCCAGGGCCGTACGCACCCTCGCCGCCGCGTTC
GCCGACTACCCCGCCACGCGCCACACCGTCGATCCGGACCGCCACATCGAGCGGGTCACCGAGCTGCAAG
AACTCTTCCTCACGCGCGTCGGGCTCGACATCGGCAAGGTGTGGGTCGCGGACGACGGCGCCGCCGTGGC
GGTCTGGACCACGCCGGAGAGCGTCGAAGCGGGGGCGGTGTTCGCCGAGATCGGCCCGCGCATGGCCGAG
TTGAGCGGTTCCCGGCTGGCCGCGCAGCAACAGATGGAAGGCCTCCTGGCGCCGCACCGGCCCAAGGAGC
CCGCGTGGTTCCTGGCCACCGTCGGCGTCTCGCCCGACCACCAGGGCAAGGGTCTGGGCAGCGCCGTCGT
GCTCCCCGGAGTGGAGGCGGCCGAGCGCGCCGGGGTGCCCGCCTTCCTGGAGACCTCCGCGCCCCGCAAC
CTCCCCTTCTACGAGCGGCTCGGCTTCACCGTCACCGCCGACGTCGAGGTGCCCGAAGGACCGCGCACCT
GGTGCATGACCCGCAAGCCCGGTGCCAGTTAACGAATTCTAGATCTTGAGACAAATGGCAGTATTCATCC
ACAATTTTAAAAGAAAAGGGGGGATTGGGGGGTACAGTGCAGGGGAAAGAATAGTAGACATAATAGCAAC
AGACATACAAACTAAAGAATTACAAAAACAAATTACAAAAATTCAAAATTTTCGGGTTTATTACAGGGAC
AGCAGAGATCCACTTTGGCGCCGGCTCGAGGCCTGCAGGTGCAAAGATGGATAAAGTTTTAAACAGAGAG
GAATCTTTGCAGCTAATGGACCTTCTAGGTCTTGAAAGGAGTGGGAATTGGCTCCGGTGCCCGTCAGTGG
GCAGAGCGCACATCGCCCACAGTCCCCGAGAAGTTGGGGGGAGGGGTCGGCAATTGAACCGGTGCCTAGA
GAAGGTGGCGCGGGGTAAACTGGGAAAGTGATGTCGTGTACTGGCTCCGCCTTTTTCCCGAGGGTGGGGG
AGAACCGTATATAAGTGCAGTAGTCGCCGTGAACGTTCTTTTTCGCAACGGGTTTGCCGCCAGAACACAG
GTAAGTGCCGTGTGTGGTTCCCGCGGGCCTGGCCTCTTTACGGGTTATGGCCCTTGCGTGCCTTGAATTA
CTTCCACCTGGCTGCAGTACGTGATTCTTGATCCCGAGCTTCGGGTTGGAAGTGGGTGGGAGAGTTCGAG
GCCTTGCGCTTAAGGAGCCCCTTCGCCTCGTGCTTGAGTTGAGGCCTGGCCTGGGCGCTGGGGCCGCCGC
GTGCGAATCTGGTGGCACCTTCGCGCCTGTCTCGCTGCTTTCGATAAGTCTCTAGCCATTTAAAATTTTT
GATGACCTGCTGCGACGCTTTTTTTCTGGCAAGATAGTCTTGTAAATGCGGGCCAAGATCTGCACACTGG
TATTTCGGTTTTTGGGGCCGCGGGCGGCGACGGGGCCCGTGCGTCCCAGCGCACATGTTCGGCGAGGCGG
GGCCTGCGAGCGCGGCCACCGAGAATCGGACGGGGGTAGTCTCAAGCTGGCCGGCCTGCTCTGGTGCCTG
GCCTCGCGCCGCCGTGTATCGCCCCGCCCTGGGCGGCAAGGCTGGCCCGGTCGGCACCAGTTGCGTGAGC
GGAAAGATGGCCGCTTCCCGGCCCTGCTGCAGGGAGCTCAAAATGGAGGACGCGGCGCTCGGGAGAGCGG
GCGGGTGAGTCACCCACACAAAGGAAAAGGGCCTTTCCGTCCTCAGCCGTCGCTTCATGTGACTCCACGG
AGTACCGGGCGCCGTCCAGGCACCTCGATTAGTTCTCGAGCTTTTGGAGTACGTCGTCTTTAGGTTGGGG
GGAGGGGTTTTATGCGATGGAGTTTCCCCACACTGAGTGGGTGGAGACTGAAGTTAGGCCAGCTTGGCAC
TTGATGTAATTCTCCTTGGAATTTGCCCTTTTTGAGTTTGGATCTTGGTTCATTCTCAAGCCTCAGACAG
TGGTTCAAAGTTTTTTTCTTCCATTTCAGGTGTCGTGAGGCTAGCACCGCCACCATGACCACGTTCAAGG
AGGCAATGACCTTCAAGGACGTGGCTGTGGTCTTCACTGAGGAAGAGCTGGGGCTGCTGGACCTTGCTCA
GAGGAAGCTGTATCGAGATGTGATGCTGGAGAACTTCAGGAACCTGCTCTCAGTGGGACATCAAGCATTC
CACAGGGATACTTTCCACTTCCTAAGGGAAGAAAAGATTTGGATGATGAAGACAGCAATCCAAAGGGAAG
GGAATTCAGGAGACAAGATCCAAACTGAGATGGAGACTGTTTCAGAAGCAGGAACACATCAAGAGTGGTC
CTTCCAGCAAATCTGGGAAAAAATTGCAAGTGATTTAACCAGGTCTCAAGACTTGATGATAAATAGCTCT
CAGTTCTCCAAAGAAGGTGATTTCCCCTGCCAGACTGAGGCAGGACTATCTGTAATTCACACAAGACAGA
AATCTTCCCAGGGCAATGGATATAAACCATCCTTCAGTGATGTCTCCCACTTTGATTTTCATCAACAATT
ACACTCAGGAGAGAAATCTCATACGTGTGATGAGTGTGGAAAGAACTTTTGTTACATCTCAGCCCTTCGT
ATTCATCAGAGAGTCCACATGGGAGAGAAATGCTATAAGTGTGACGTGTGTGGTAAGGAATTCAGTCAGA
GTTCACATCTGCAAACTCATCAGAGAGTCCACACTGGAGAGAAACCGTTCAAATGTGTGGAATGTGGGAA
AGGCTTCAGTCGTAGATCAGCACTTAATGTTCATCATAAATTACACACAGGAGAGAAACCTTATAATTGT
GAGGAATGCGGGAAGGCCTTCATTCACGATTCCCAGCTTCAAGAACATCAGAGAATCCATACGGGGGAGA
AGCCATTCAAATGTGATATATGTGGTAAGAGCTTCTGTGGTAGATCAAGACTTAATAGGCATTCCATGGT
TCACACGGCAGAGAAACCATTCCGATGTGATACGTGTGATAAGAGCTTTCGTCAGAGATCAGCACTTAAT
AGTCATCGCATGATCCACACAGGAGAGAAACCATACAAATGTGAGGAGTGTGGAAAAGGCTTTATTTGTA
GGCGAGATCTTTATACGCATCATATGGTCCACACGGGAGAAAAGCCATATAATTGTAAAGAGTGTGGGAA
GAGCTTCAGATGGGCCTCGTGTCTTTTGAAACATCAGCGAGTCCACAGTGGAGAAAAACCATTCAAATGT
GAAGAATGTGGGAAAGGATTTTACACAAATTCACAATGCTATTCCCACCAGAGATCCCATAGTGGAGAAA
AACCATACAAATGTGTGGAGTGTGGGAAGGGCTACAAAAGGAGGTTGGATCTTGACTTTCACCAGCGCGT
CCATACAGGAGAGAAACTGTATAATTGTAAGGAATGTGGGAAGAGCTTTAGTCGGGCCCCATGTCTTTTG
AAACATGAGAGACTCCACAGTGGAGAAAAACCATTCCAATGTGAAGAGTGTGGGAAGAGATTTACTCAAA
ATTCACATCTTCATTCCCATCAGAGAGTTCACACTGGAGAAAAGCCATACAAATGTGAGAAGTGTGGAAA
GGGCTACAATAGTAAGTTTAATCTTGATATGCACCAGAAGGTCCACACAGGAGAGAGACCATACAATTGT
AAGGAATGTGGGAAGAGTTTTGGCTGGGCCTCGTGTCTTTTGAAACATCAGAGACTGCACAGTGGAGAAA
AACCATTCAAATGTGAAGAGTGTGGGAAAAGATTTACTCAGAATTCACAGCTTCATTCTCATCAAAGAGT
GCACACTGGAGAAAAGCCATACAAATGTGATGAGTGTGGGAAGGGCTTCAGCTGGTCCTCAACTCGTCTG
ACCCATCAGAGACGCCACAGCAGAGAAACACCTCTCAAATGTGAGCAGCATGGGAAGAACATTGTACAGA
ATTCATTCTCTAAAGTGCAAGAAAAAGTTCACAGTGTAGAAAAGCCATACAAATGTGAGGACTGTGGGAA
GGGCTACAACAGGCGCTTGAATCTTGATATGCATCAGAGGGTCCACATGGGAGAGAAAACATGGAAGTGT
AGGGAGTGTGATATGTGCTTTAGTCAGGCCTCAAGCCTTCGACTTCATCAGAATGTTCATGTTGGAGAAA
AACCTTAGTAATGAACTAGTCCGTAACTTGAAAGTATTTCGATTTCTTGGCTTTATATATCTTGTGGAAA
GGACGATTCGCGTATTTGCGTATCGCTGGGACGCGTTAAGTCGACAATCAACCTCTGGATTACAAAATTT
GTGAAAGATTGACTGGTATTCTTAACTATGTTGCTCCTTTTACGCTATGTGGATACGCTGCTTTAATGCC
TTTGTATCATGCTATTGCTTCCCGTATGGCTTTCATTTTCTCCTCCTTGTATAAATCCTGGTTGCTGTCT
CTTTATGAGGAGTTGTGGCCCGTTGTCAGGCAACGTGGCGTGGTGTGCACTGTGTTTGCTGACGCAACCC
CCACTGGTTGGGGCATTGCCACCACCTGTCAGCTCCTTTCCGGGACTTTCGCTTTCCCCCTCCCTATTGC
CACGGCGGAACTCATCGCCGCCTGCCTTGCCCGCTGCTGGACAGGGGCTCGGCTGTTGGGCACTGACAAT
TCCGTGGTGTTGTCGGGGAAATCATCGTCCTTTCCTTGGCTGCTCGCCTGTGTTGCCACCTGGATTCTGC
GCGGGACGTCCTTCTGCTACGTCCCTTCGGCCCTCAATCCAGCGGACCTTCCTTCCCGCGGCCTGCTGCC
GGCTCTGCGGCCTCTTCCGCGTCTTCGCCTTCGCCCTCAGACGAGTCGGATCTCCCTTTGGGCCGCCTCC
CCGCGTCGACTTTAAGACCAATGACTTACAAGGCAGCTGTAGATCTTAGCCACTTTTTAAAAGAAAAGGG
GGGACTGGAAGGGCTAATTCACTCCCAACGAAGACAAGATCTGCTTTTTGCTTGTACTGGGTCTCTCTGG
TTAGACCAGATCTGAGCCTGGGAGCTCTCTGGCTAACTAGGGAACCCACTGCTTAAGCCTCAATAAAGCT
TGCCTTGAGTGCTTCAAGTAGTGTGTGCCCGTCTGTTGTGTGACTCTGGTAACTAGAGATCCCTCAGACC
CTTTTAGTCAGTGTGGAAAATCTCTAGCAGTACGTATAGTAGTTCATGTCATCTTATTATTCAGTATTTA
TAACTTGCAAAGAAATGAATATCAGAGAGTGAGAGGAACTTGTTTATTGCAGCTTATAATGGTTACAAAT
AAAGCAATAGCATCACAAATTTCACAAATAAAGCATTTTTTTCACTGCATTCTAGTTGTGGTTTGTCCAA
ACTCATCAATGTATCTTATCATGTCTGGCTCTAGCTATCCCGCCCCTAACTCCGCCCATCCCGCCCCTAA
CTCCGCCCAGTTCCGCCCATTCTCCGCCCCATGGCTGACTAATTTTTTTTATTTATGCAGAGGCCGAGGC
CGCCTCGGCCTCTGAGCTATTCCAGAAGTAGTGAGGAGGCTTTTTTGGAGGCCTAGGGACGTACCCAATT
CGCCCTATAGTGAGTCGTATTACGCGCGCTCACTGGCCGTCGTTTTACAACGTCGTGACTGGGAAAACCC
TGGCGTTACCCAACTTAATCGCCTTGCAGCACATCCCCCTTTCGCCAGCTGGCGTAATAGCGAAGAGGCC
CGCACCGATCGCCCTTCCCAACAGTTGCGCAGCCTGAATGGCGAATGGG
[124 nt withheld, positions 7820-7943]
C
[91 nt withheld, positions 7945-8035]
A
[49 nt withheld, positions 8037-8085]
CCTTTGACGTTGGAGTCCACGTTCTTT
[37 nt withheld, positions 8113-8149]
ACCCTATCTCGGTCTATTCTTTTGATTTATAAGGGATTTTGCCGATTTCGGCCTATTGGTTAAAAAATGA
GCTGATTTAACAAAAATTTAACGCGAATTTTAACAAAATATTAACGCTTACAATTTAGGTGGCACTTTTC
GGGGAAATGTGCGCGGAACCCCTATTTGTTTATTTTTCTAAATACATTCAAATATGTATCCGCTCATGAG
ACAATAACCCTGATAAATGCTTCAATAATATTGAAAAAGGAAGAGTATGAGTATTCAACATTTCCGTGTC
GCCCTTATTCCCTTTTTTGCGGCATTTTGCCTTCCTGTTTTTGCTCACCCAGAAACGCTGGTGAAAGTAA
AAGATGCTGAAGATCAGTTGGGTGCACGAGTGGGTTACATCGAACTGGATCTCAACAGCGGTAAGATCCT
TGAGAGTTTTCGCCCCGAAGAACGTTTTCCAATGATGAGCACTTTTAAAGTTCTGCTATGTGGCGCGGTA
TTATCCCGTATTGACGCCGGGCAAGAGCAACTCGGTCGCCGCATACACTATTCTCAGAATGACTTGGTTG
AGTACTCACCAGTCACAGAAAAGCATCTTACGGATGGCATGACAGTAAGAGAATTATGCAGTGCTGCCAT
AACCATGAGTGATAACACTGCGGCCAACTTACTTCTGACAACGATCGGAGGACCGAAGGAGCTAACCGCT
TTTTTGCACAACATGGGGGATCATGTAACTCGCCTTGATCGTTGGGAACCGGAGCTGAATGAAGCCATAC
CAAACGACGAGCGTGACACCACGATGCCTGTAGCAATGGCAACAACGTTGCGCAAACTATTAACTGGCGA
ACTACTTACTCTAGCTTCCCGGCAACAATTAATAGACTGGATGGAGGCGGATAAAGTTGCAGGACCACTT
CTGCGCTCGGCCCTTCCGGCTGGCTGGTTTATTGCTGATAAATCTGGAGCCGGTGAGCGTGGGTCTCGCG
GTATCATTGCAGCACTGGGGCCAGATGGTAAGCCCTCCCGTATCGTAGTTATCTACACGACGGGGAGTCA
GGCAACTATGGATGAACGAAATAGACAGATCGCTGAGATAGGTGCCTCACTGATTAAGCATTGGTAACTG
TCAGACCAAGTTTACTCATATATACTTTAGATTGATTTAAAACTTCATTTTTAATTTAAAAGGATCTAGG
TGAAGATCCTTTTTGATAATCTCATGACCAAAATCCCTTAACGTGAGTTTTCGTTCCACTGAGCGTCAGA
CCCCGTAGAAAAGATCAAAGGATCTTCTTGAGATCCTTTTTTTCTGCGCGTAATCTGCTGCTTGCAAACA
AAAAAACCACCGCTACCAGCGGTGGTTTGTTTGCCGGATCAAGAGCTACCAACTCTTTTTCCGAAGGTAA
CTGGCTTCAGCAGAGCGCAGATACCAAATACTGTTCTTCTAGTGTAGCCGTAGTTAGGCCACCACTTCAA
GAACTCTGTAGCACCGCCTACATACCTCGCTCTGCTAATCCTGTTACCAGTGGCTGCTGCCAGTGGCGAT
AAGTCGTGTCTTACCGGGTTGGACTCAAGACGATAGTTACCGGATAAGGCGCAGCGGTCGGGCTGAACGG
GGGGTTCGTGCACACAGCCCAGCTTGGAGCGAACGACCTACACCGAACTGAGATACCTACAGCGTGAGCT
ATGAGAAAGCGCCACGCTTCCCGAAGGGAGAAAGGCGGACAGGTATCCGGTAAGCGGCAGGGTCGGAACA
GGAGAGCGCACGAGGGAGCTTCCAGGGGGAAACGCCTGGTATCTTTATAGTCCTGTCGGGTTTCGCCACC
TCTGACTTGAGCGTCGATTTTTGTGATGCTCGTCAGGGGGGCGGAGCCTATGGAAAAACGCCAGCAACGC
GGCCTTTTTACGGTTCCTGGCCTTTTGCTGGCCTTTTGCTCACATGTTCTTTCCTGCGTTATCCCCTGAT
TCTGTGGATAACCGTATTACCGCCTTTGAGTGAGCTGATACCGCTCGCCGCAGCCGAACGACCGAGCGCA
GCGAGTCAGTGAGCGAGGAAGCGGAAGAGCGCCCAATACGCAAACCGCCTCTCCCCGCGCGTTGGCCGAT
TCATTAATGCAGCTGGCACGACAGGTTTCCCGACTGGAAAGCGGGCAGTGAGCGCAACGCAATTAATGTG
AGTTAGCTCACTCATTAGGCACCCCAGGCTTTACACTTTATGCTTCCGGCTCGTATGTTGTGTGGAATTG
TGAGCGGATAACAATTTCACACAGGAAACAGCTATGACCATGATTACGCCAAGCGCGCAATTAACCCTCA
CTAAAGGGAACAAAAGCTGGAGCTGCAAGC
Features (pLannotate 1.2.2; 31 found; start..end, strand, type, name):
      5..231     +  promoter       RSV promoter: Rous sarcoma virus enhancer/promoter
    232..412     +  LTR            5' LTR (truncated): truncated 5' long terminal repeat (LTR) from HIV-1
    459..584     +  misc_feature   HIV-1 Ψ: packaging signal of human immunodeficiency virus type 1
    568..931     +  CDS            HIV-1 gag (fragment): gag protein from human immunodeficiency virus 1; gag
   1077..1310    +  misc_feature   RRE: The Rev response element (RRE) of HIV-1 allows for Rev-dependent mRNA export from the nucleus to the cytoplasm.
   1687..1713    +  CDS            Rev (fragment): human immunodeficiency virus 1 (HIV-1) Rev protein; rev; enhances nuclear export of unspliced and incompletely spliced viral mRNAs
   1720..1743    +  promoter       SV40 promoter (fragment): SV40 early promoter
   1744..1815    +  promoter       SV40 promoter (fragment): SV40 enhancer and early promoter
   1839..1974    +  rep_origin     SV40 ori: SV40 origin of replication
   2020..2616    +  CDS            PuroR (fragment): puromycin N-acetyltransferase; pac from Streptomyces; confers resistance to puromycin
   2665..2782    +  misc_feature   cPPT/CTS: central polypurine tract and central termination sequence of HIV-1
   2847..2913    +  CDS            small t antigen (fragment): SV40 (simian virus 40) small t antigen
   2920..4098    +  promoter       EF-1α promoter: strong constitutive promoter for human elongation factor EF-1α
   4115..4690    +  CDS            ZNFP_CHLAE (fragment): Experimental evidence at protein level: Swiss-Prot protein existence level 1. May be involved in transcriptional regulation. From Chlorocebus aethiops (Green monkey) (Cercopithecus aethiops).
   6251..6304    +  promoter       U6 promoter (fragment): RNA polymerase III promoter for human U6 snRNA
   6346..6934    +  misc_feature   WPRE: woodchuck hepatitis virus posttranscriptional regulatory element
   6985..7004    +  misc_feature   cPPT/CTS (fragment): central polypurine tract and central termination sequence of HIV-1
   7006..7239    +  LTR            3' LTR (ΔU3): self-inactivating 3' long terminal repeat (LTR) from HIV-1
   7317..7438    +  polyA_signal   SV40 poly(A) signal: SV40 polyadenylation signal
   7478..7613    +  rep_origin     SV40 ori: SV40 origin of replication
   7634..7652    -  promoter       T7 promoter: promoter for bacteriophage T7 RNA polymerase
   7660..7815    +  CDS            lacZα (fragment): LacZα fragment of β-galactosidase; lacZ fragment
   7820..8248    +  rep_origin     f1 ori (sequence partly withheld): f1 bacteriophage origin of replication; arrow indicates direction of (+) strand synthesis
   8301..8405    +  promoter       AmpR promoter: bla
   8406..9266    +  CDS            AmpR: β-lactamase; bla; confers resistance to ampicillin, carbenicillin, and related antibiotics
   9437..10025   +  rep_origin     ori: high-copy-number ColE1/pMB1/pBR322/pUC origin of replication
  10208..10300   +  CDS            lacI (fragment): lac repressor; lacI; The lac repressor binds to the lac operator to inhibit transcription in E. coli. This inhibition can be relieved by adding lactose or isopropyl-β-D-thiogalactopyranoside (IPTG).
  10313..10334   +  protein_bind   CAP binding site: CAP binding activates transcription in the presence of cAMP. E. coli catabolite activator protein
  10349..10379   +  promoter       lac promoter: promoter for the E. coli lac operon
  10387..10403   +  protein_bind   lac operator: The lac repressor binds to the lac operator to inhibit transcription in E. coli. This inhibition can be relieved by adding lactose or isopropyl-β-D-thiogalactopyranoside (IPTG). lac repressor encoded by lacI
  10448..10466   +  promoter       T3 promoter: promoter for bacteriophage T3 RNA polymerase
