[The description below was written by a language model from this plasmid's Addgene catalogue record and pLannotate feature annotations shown in this document.]
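Description:
TFORF1629 is a lentiviral mammalian expression plasmid built on the pLX_TRC317 backbone, carrying the human zinc-finger transcription factor ZNF224 as an overexpression ORF. It belongs to a large barcoded transcription factor ORF collection in which each construct carries a unique 24-bp barcode, so that individual factors can be identified by sequencing in pooled screens such as directed-differentiation experiments. In bacteria it is maintained through a high-copy ColE1/pUC-type origin with ampicillin resistance (β-lactamase); an f1 origin and remnants of a lac/T7/T3 cloning region are also present. The depositor notes that the plasmid may recombine during propagation, a common issue with LTR-containing vectors.

The viral portion has a third-generation, self-inactivating layout. An RSV promoter drives a truncated HIV-1 5' LTR, followed by the Ψ packaging signal with a gag fragment, the Rev response element for Rev-dependent nuclear export of the genomic RNA, a cPPT/CTS element, and a ΔU3 3' LTR with a downstream SV40 polyadenylation signal. Within the transfer region, an SV40 promoter/origin segment precedes a puromycin N-acetyltransferase gene for selecting transduced cells. A separate EF-1α promoter drives the ZNF224 ORF, and a WPRE downstream enhances transcript expression. The automated annotation labels only the first part of the ORF, as a fragment matching a green monkey zinc-finger protein. This most likely reflects homology to the human insert, whose recorded size fits the otherwise unannotated span between the EF-1α promoter and the WPRE. The barcode itself is not annotated, and the short U6 promoter fragment upstream of the WPRE is not explained by the record.
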