Addgene plasmid #143145: TFORF1629
Purpose: Lentiviral vector for overexpressing transcription factor ORFs with unique 24-bp barcodes. Barcodes facilitate identification of transcription factors in pooled screens.
Depositing lab: Feng Zhang. Depositing organization: Broad Institute. Publication: A transcription factor atlas of directed differentiation. Joung J, Ma S, Tay T, Geiger-Schuller KR, Kirchgatterer PC, Verdine VK, Guo B, Arias-Garcia MA, Allen WE, Singh A, Kuksenko O, Abudayyeh OO, Gootenberg JS, Fu Z, Macrae RK, Buenrostro JD, Regev A, Zhang F. Cell. 2023 Jan 5;186(1):209-229.e26. doi: 10.1016/j.cell.2022.11.026. PubMed 36608654.
Backbone
  Vector backbone: pLX_TRC317
  Backbone manufacturer: Broad Institute Genetic Perturbation Platform
  Backbone size w/o insert (bp): 8264
  Vector type: Mammalian Expression, Lentiviral
  Selectable markers: Puromycin
Growth in bacteria
  Bacterial resistance: Ampicillin, 100 μg/mL
  Growth temperature: 37°C
  Growth strain: NEB Stable
  Copy number: High Copy
Gene/Insert
  Gene/Insert name: ZNF224
  Species: H. sapiens (human)
  Insert size (bp): 2225
  Entrez Gene: ZNF224 (a.k.a. BMZF-2, BMZF2, KOX22, ZNF233, ZNF255, ZNF27)
  Promoter: EF1a
  Cloning method: Unknown
  Sequencing primers: 5′ GGGTGGAGACTGAAGTTAGGCCAG; 3′ CACATAGCGTAAAAGGAGCAACATAG
Terms and licenses: Academic/Nonprofit Terms; Industry Terms: Not Available to Industry
Depositor comments: NM_013398,NM_001321645,XM_017027261,ENST00000336976 . The transcription factor ORF portion of this plasmid was synthesized by Genewiz. Please test multiple small colonies in case of plasmid recombination. To make this collection available in a timely manner, a portion of this collection was not fully sequenced by Addgene. If an Addgene verified full plasmid sequence is not available, please contact us prior to placing an order to request the full sequence.
How to cite: TFORF1629 was a gift from Feng Zhang (Addgene plasmid # 143145 ; http://n2t.net/addgene:143145 ; RRID:Addgene_143145)
