>Addgene plasmid #143145 | TFORF1629 | depositor partial sequence | sequence record 281573 | Insert
ACCGCCACCATGACCACGTTCAAGGAGGCAATGACCTTCAAGGACGTGGCTGTGGTCTTCACTGAGGAAG
AGCTGGGGCTGCTGGACCTTGCTCAGAGGAAGCTGTATCGAGATGTGATGCTGGAGAACTTCAGGAACCT
GCTCTCAGTGGGACATCAAGCATTCCACAGGGATACTTTCCACTTCCTAAGGGAAGAAAAGATTTGGATG
ATGAAGACAGCAATCCAAAGGGAAGGGAATTCAGGAGACAAGATCCAAACTGAGATGGAGACTGTTTCAG
AAGCAGGAACACATCAAGAGTGGTCCTTCCAGCAAATCTGGGAAAAAATTGCAAGTGATTTAACCAGGTC
TCAAGACTTGATGATAAATAGCTCTCAGTTCTCCAAAGAAGGTGATTTCCCCTGCCAGACTGAGGCAGGA
CTATCTGTAATTCACACAAGACAGAAATCTTCCCAGGGCAATGGATATAAACCATCCTTCAGTGATGTCT
CCCACTTTGATTTTCATCAACAATTACACTCAGGAGAGAAATCTCATACGTGTGATGAGTGTGGAAAGAA
CTTTTGTTACATCTCAGCCCTTCGTATTCATCAGAGAGTCCACATGGGAGAGAAATGCTATAAGTGTGAC
GTGTGTGGTAAGGAATTCAGTCAGAGTTCACATCTGCAAACTCATCAGAGAGTCCACACTGGAGAGAAAC
CGTTCAAATGTGTGGAATGTGGGAAAGGCTTCAGTCGTAGATCAGCACTTAATGTTCATCATAAATTACA
CACAGGAGAGAAACCTTATAATTGTGAGGAATGCGGGAAGGCCTTCATTCACGATTCCCAGCTTCAAGAA
CATCAGAGAATCCATACGGGGGAGAAGCCATTCAAATGTGATATATGTGGTAAGAGCTTCTGTGGTAGAT
CAAGACTTAATAGGCATTCCATGGTTCACACGGCAGAGAAACCATTCCGATGTGATACGTGTGATAAGAG
CTTTCGTCAGAGATCAGCACTTAATAGTCATCGCATGATCCACACAGGAGAGAAACCATACAAATGTGAG
GAGTGTGGAAAAGGCTTTATTTGTAGGCGAGATCTTTATACGCATCATATGGTCCACACGGGAGAAAAGC
CATATAATTGTAAAGAGTGTGGGAAGAGCTTCAGATGGGCCTCGTGTCTTTTGAAACATCAGCGAGTCCA
CAGTGGAGAAAAACCATTCAAATGTGAAGAATGTGGGAAAGGATTTTACACAAATTCACAATGCTATTCC
CACCAGAGATCCCATAGTGGAGAAAAACCATACAAATGTGTGGAGTGTGGGAAGGGCTACAAAAGGAGGT
TGGATCTTGACTTTCACCAGCGCGTCCATACAGGAGAGAAACTGTATAATTGTAAGGAATGTGGGAAGAG
CTTTAGTCGGGCCCCATGTCTTTTGAAACATGAGAGACTCCACAGTGGAGAAAAACCATTCCAATGTGAA
GAGTGTGGGAAGAGATTTACTCAAAATTCACATCTTCATTCCCATCAGAGAGTTCACACTGGAGAAAAGC
CATACAAATGTGAGAAGTGTGGAAAGGGCTACAATAGTAAGTTTAATCTTGATATGCACCAGAAGGTCCA
CACAGGAGAGAGACCATACAATTGTAAGGAATGTGGGAAGAGTTTTGGCTGGGCCTCGTGTCTTTTGAAA
CATCAGAGACTGCACAGTGGAGAAAAACCATTCAAATGTGAAGAGTGTGGGAAAAGATTTACTCAGAATT
CACAGCTTCATTCTCATCAAAGAGTGCACACTGGAGAAAAGCCATACAAATGTGATGAGTGTGGGAAGGG
CTTCAGCTGGTCCTCAACTCGTCTGACCCATCAGAGACGCCACAGCAGAGAAACACCTCTCAAATGTGAG
CAGCATGGGAAGAACATTGTACAGAATTCATTCTCTAAAGTGCAAGAAAAAGTTCACAGTGTAGAAAAGC
CATACAAATGTGAGGACTGTGGGAAGGGCTACAACAGGCGCTTGAATCTTGATATGCATCAGAGGGTCCA
CATGGGAGAGAAAACATGGAAGTGTAGGGAGTGTGATATGTGCTTTAGTCAGGCCTCAAGCCTTCGACTT
CATCAGAATGTTCATGTTGGAGAAAAACCTTAGTAATGAACTAGTCCGTAACTTGAAAGTATTTCGATTT
CTTGGCTTTATATATCTTGTGGAAAGGACGATTCGCGTATTTGCGTATCGCTGGG
