>Addgene plasmid #143145 | TFORF1629 | depositor partial sequence | sequence record 281574 | Barcode
TTCGCGTATTTGCGTATCGCTGGG
